>Addgene plasmid #54571 | mT-Sapphire-pBAD | depositor partial sequence | sequence record 84968 | insert sequence
CAGGAGGAATTAACCATGGGGGGTTCTCATCATCATCATCATCATGGTATGGCTAGCATGACTGGTGGAC
AGCAAATGGGTCGGGATCTGTACGACGATGACGATAAGGATCCGAGCTCGAGCATGGTGAGCAAGGGCGA
GGAGCTGTTCACCGGGGTGGTGCCCATCCTGGTCGAGCTGGACGGCGACGTAAACGGCCACAAGTTCAGC
GTGTCCGGCGAGGGCGAGGGCGATGCCACCTACGGCAAGCTGACCCTGAAGTTCATCTGCACCACCGGCA
AGCTGCCCGTGCCCTGGCCCACCCTCGTGACCACCTTCTCCTACGGCGTGATGGTGTTCGCCCGCTACCC
CGACCACATGAAGCAGCACGACTTCTTCAAGTCCGCCATGCCCGAAGGCTACGTCCAGGAGCGCACCATC
TTCTTCAAGGACGACGGCAACTACAAGACCCGCGCCGAGGTGAAGTTCGAGGGCGACACCCTGGTGAACC
GCATCGAGCTGAAGGGCATCGACTTCAAGGAGGACGGCAACATCCTGGGGCACAAGCTGGAGTACAACTT
CAACAGCCACAACGTCTATATCATGGCCGACAAGCAGAAGAACGGCATCAAGGCCAACTTCAAGATCCGC
CACAACATCGAGGACGGCGGCGTGCAGCTCGCCGACCACTACCAGCAGAACACCCCCATCGGCGACGGCC
CCGTGCTGCTGCCCGACAACCACTACCTGAGCATCCAGTCCAAGCTGAGCAAAGACCCCAACGAGAAGCG
CGATCACATGGTCCTGCTGGAGTTCGTGACCGCCGCCGGGATCACTCTGGGCATGGACGAGCTGTACAAG
TAAGAATTCGAAGCTTGGCTGTTTTGGCGGATGAGAGAAGATTTTCAGCCTGATACAGATTAAATCAGAA
CGCAGAAGC
