>Addgene plasmid #54571 | mT-Sapphire-pBAD | addgene partial sequence | sequence record 94284 | pBAD-F 5'-ATGCCATAGCATTTTTATCC-3'
ACTCTCTACTGTTTCTCCATACCCGTTTTTTGGGCTAACAGGAGGAATTAACCATGGGGGGTTCTCATCA
TCATCATCATCATGGTATGGCTAGCATGACTGGTGGACAGCAAATGGGTCGGGATCTGTACGACGATGAC
GATAAGGATCCGAGCTCGAGCATGGTGAGCAAGGGCGAGGAGCTGTTCACCGGGGTGGTGCCCATCCTGG
TCGAGCTGGACGGCGACGTAAACGGCCACAAGTTCAGCGTGTCCGGCGAGGGCGAGGGCGATGCCACCTA
CGGCAAGCTGACCCTGAAGTTCATCTGCACCACCGGCAAGCTGCCCGTGCCCTGGCCCACCCTCGTGACC
ACCTTCTCCTACGGCGTGATGGTGTTCGCCCGCTACCCCGACCACATGAAGCAGCACGACTTCTTCAAGT
CCGCCATGCCCGAAGGCTACGTCCAGGAGCGCACCATCTTCTTCAAGGACGACGGCAACTACAAGACCCG
CGCCGAGGTGAAGTTCGAGGGCGACACCCTGGTGAACCGCATCGAGCTGAAGGGCATCGACTTCAAGGAG
GACGGCAACATCCTGGGGCACAAGCTGGAGTACAACTTCAACAGCCACAACGTCTATATCATGGCCGACA
AGCAGAAGAACGGCATCAAGGCCAACTTCAAGATCCGCCACAACATCGAGGACGGCGGCGTGCAGCTCGC
CGACCACTACCAGCAGAACACCCCCATCGGCGACGGCCCCGTGCTGCTGCCCGACAACCACTACCTGAGC
ATCCAGTCCAAGCTGAGCAAAGACCCCAACGAGAAGCGCGATCACATGGTCCTGCTGGAGTTCGTGACCG
CCGCC
