[The description below was written by a language model from this plasmid's Addgene catalogue record.]
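Description:
mT-Sapphire-pBAD is a bacterial expression plasmid of about 4.8 kb, catalogued as an empty backbone because it carries no separate insert beyond the fluorescent protein built into the vector. It is maintained as a high-copy plasmid in E. coli under ampicillin selection. The record does not list the origin of replication or the promoter explicitly. However, the pBAD name and the pBAD forward and reverse sequencing primers point to the arabinose-inducible araBAD expression system, in which transcription is normally controlled by the AraC regulator and switched on by adding arabinose. No feature table is provided, so these elements cannot be confirmed from the record itself.

The payload is mT-Sapphire, a monomeric fluorescent protein with a large Stokes shift, recorded with excitation at 399 nm and emission at 511 nm. It is combined with an N-terminal 6xHis tag, which the depositor notes is included for protein purification, typically by immobilised metal affinity chromatography. The catalogue lists mT-Sapphire as a C-terminal element and the 6xHis tag as an N-terminal element on the backbone, so the expressed product is a His-tagged fluorescent protein.

The plasmid is described as a protein expression vector and is suited to producing and purifying recombinant mT-Sapphire in bacteria, for example for spectral or biochemical characterisation. The associated publication concerns fluorescent protein FRET pairs for ratiometric imaging of two biosensors at once, which suggests the context in which this protein was developed. The cloning method is recorded as unknown.
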