Addgene plasmid #54571: mT-Sapphire-pBAD
Purpose: (Empty Backbone) Localization: Protein Expression Vector , Excitation: 399, Emission: 511
Depositing lab: Robert Campbell & Michael Davidson. Depositing organization: Florida State University, Tallahassee. Publication: Fluorescent protein FRET pairs for ratiometric imaging of dual biosensors. Ai HW, Hazelwood KL, Davidson MW, Campbell RE. Nat Methods. 2008 May;5(5):401-3. doi: 10.1038/nmeth.1207. PubMed 18425137.
Backbone
  Vector backbone: mT-Sapphire-pBAD
  Backbone size (bp): 4800
  Vector type: Bacterial Expression
  Tag / fusion protein: mT-Sapphire (C terminal on backbone); 6xHis (N terminal on backbone)
Growth in bacteria
  Bacterial resistance: Ampicillin, 100 μg/mL
  Growth temperature: 37°C
  Growth strain: DH5alpha
  Copy number: High Copy
Gene/Insert
  Gene/Insert name: None
  Tag / fusion protein: mT (C terminal on backbone); 6xHis (N terminal on backbone)
  Cloning method: Unknown
  Sequencing primers: 5′ pBAD-Fwd; 3′ pBAD-rev
Terms and licenses: Academic/Nonprofit Terms; Industry Terms
Depositor comments: Contains 6x-Histidine tag for protein purification. Excitation = 399; Emission = 511
How to cite: mT-Sapphire-pBAD was a gift from Robert Campbell & Michael Davidson (Addgene plasmid # 54571 ; http://n2t.net/addgene:54571 ; RRID:Addgene_54571)
